Addgene plasmid #134406: S3_003_026_096
Purpose: pYTK096-pREV1_NLS_FdeR-N_tPGK1-pGPM1-fdeO_mcherry_tTDH1
Depositing lab: Mattheos Koffas. Depositing organization: Rensselaer Polytechnic Institute. Publication: Design and Characterization of Biosensors for the Screening of Modular Assembled Naringenin Biosynthetic Library in Saccharomyces cerevisiae. Wang R, Cress BF, Yang Z, Hordines JC 3rd, Zhao S, Jung GY, Wang Z, Koffas MAG. ACS Synth Biol. 2019 Sep 20;8(9):2121-2130. doi: 10.1021/acssynbio.9b00212. Epub 2019 Aug 28. PubMed 31433622.
Backbone
  Vector backbone: pYTK096
  Vector type: Yeast Expression
  Selectable markers: URA3
Growth in bacteria
  Bacterial resistance: Kanamycin, 50 μg/mL
  Growth temperature: 37°C
  Growth strain: DH5alpha
  Copy number: Unknown
Gene/Insert 1
  Gene/Insert name: mCherry
  Insert size (bp): 711
  Mutation: none
  Promoter: pGPM1
  Tag / fusion protein: none
  Cloning method: Unknown
  Sequencing primers: 5′ CTGAACTGGCCGATAATTGCAGACG; 3′ GGTTCGTAACATCTCTGTAACTGCT
Gene/Insert 2
  Gene/Insert name: NLS_FdeR-N
  Insert size (bp): 948
  Mutation: none
  Promoter: pREV1
  Tag / fusion protein: none
  Cloning method: Unknown
  Sequencing primers: 5′ CTGAACTGGCCGATAATTGCAGACG; 3′ GGTTCGTAACATCTCTGTAACTGCT
Terms and licenses: Academic/Nonprofit Terms; Industry Terms: Not Available to Industry
How to cite: S3_003_026_096 was a gift from Mattheos Koffas (Addgene plasmid # 134406 ; http://n2t.net/addgene:134406 ; RRID:Addgene_134406)
