[The description below was written by a language model from this plasmid's Addgene catalogue record and pLannotate feature annotations shown in this document.]
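Description:
S3_003_026_096 is a yeast expression plasmid built on the pYTK096 backbone that carries a two-gene naringenin biosensor circuit for Saccharomyces cerevisiae. It is propagated in E. coli through a high-copy ColE1/pUC-type origin with kanamycin resistance (KanR, aph(3')-Ia), and selected in yeast through the URA3 auxotrophic marker, which is also counterselectable with 5-FOA. No yeast replication origin (2μ or CEN/ARS) is annotated. The feature table instead picks up TIM9 and a GEA2 fragment, genes that neighbour the chromosomal URA3 locus, flanking the bacterial portion. This is consistent with homology arms for genomic integration at URA3, although the record does not say so explicitly.

The payload comprises two transcription units. In the first, the REV1 promoter drives NLS_FdeR-N (948 bp), a nuclear-localisation-signal fusion of FdeR, a bacterial naringenin-responsive transcriptional regulator, terminated by the PGK1 terminator. In the second, a GPM1 promoter modified with the FdeR operator (fdeO) drives mCherry (711 bp), followed by the TDH1 terminator. The annotation tool detected only the PGK1 terminator fragment and the mCherry coding sequence within this region. The FdeR gene, both promoters, the operator and the TDH1 terminator are known from the catalogue description rather than from the feature table. The design places red fluorescence under the control of FdeR binding at the hybrid promoter, so that mCherry output reports intracellular naringenin. According to the associated publication, such sensors were designed and characterised for screening a modularly assembled naringenin biosynthetic pathway library in yeast. This plasmid represents one particular combination of regulator and reporter promoters.
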