Features (pLannotate 1.2.2; 8 found; start..end, strand, type, name):
    947..1171    +  terminator     PGK1 terminator (fragment): S. cerevisae PGK1; transcription terminator for 3-phosphoglycerate kinase gene
   1629..2336    +  CDS            mCherry: mCherry is a basic (constitutively fluorescent) red fluorescent protein published in 2004, derived from Discosoma sp.. It is reported to be a very rapidly-maturing monomer with low acid sensitivity.
   2625..2801    +  promoter       URA3 promoter (fragment): S. cerevisiae URA3
   2802..3605    +  CDS            URA3: orotidine-5'-phosphate decarboxylase, required for uracil biosynthesis; S. cerevisiae URA3; yeast auxotrophic marker, counterselectable with 5-fluoroorotic acid (5-FOA)
   3873..4133    +  CDS            TIM9: TIM9_YEAST - Experimental evidence at protein level: Swiss-Prot protein existence level 1. Mitochondrial intermembrane chaperone that participates in the import and insertion of multi-pass transmembrane proteins into the mitochondrial inner membrane. Also required for the transfer of beta- barrel precursors from the TOM complex to the sorting and assembly machinery (SAM complex) of the outer membrane. Acts as a chaperone-like protein that protects the hydrophobic precursors from aggregation and guide them through the mitochondrial intermembrane space. Compared to TIM10, it may have a strong st
   4247..5062    -  CDS            KanR: aminoglycoside phosphotransferase; aph(3')-Ia; confers resistance to kanamycin in bacteria or G418 (Geneticin®) in eukaryotes
   5287..5875    +  rep_origin     ori: high-copy-number ColE1/pMB1/pBR322/pUC origin of replication
   5982..6338    +  CDS            GEA2 (fragment): GEA2_YEAST - Experimental evidence at protein level: Swiss-Prot protein existence level 1. Activates the ARF proteins by exchanging bound GDP for free GTP. Plays a role in maintaining mitochondrial morphology (PubMed:25190516). From Saccharomyces cerevisiae (strain ATCC 204508 / S288c) (Baker's yeast).
>Addgene plasmid #134406 | S3_003_026_096 | addgene full sequence | sequence record 266888 | Addgene NGS Result
GGTTCTCGTTTCAACAAGCTCGACCTCAATCTTCTGGTCGCCCTGGATGCACTGCTCACGGAGATGAGCA
TCAGCCGCGCCGCCGAAAAGATCCATCTGAGCCAGTCGGCCATGAGCAATGCCCTGGCGCGGCTGCGCGA
GTATTTCGATGATGAATTGCTGATCCAGGTGGGCCGGCGCATGGAGCCCACGCCGCGCGCCGAGGTGCTC
AAGGATGCGGTGCATGATGTGCTGCGGCGTATCGATGGCTCCATCGCGGCGCTGCCGGCCTTCGTGCCGG
CCGAGTCCACGCGCGAGTTTCGCATCTCGGTTTCGGACTTTACGCTCTCCGTCCTCATCCCCCGGGTGCT
GGCGCGCGCGCACGCCGAGGGCAAGCACATCCGCTTTGCCCTGATGCCGCAGGTGCAAGACCCGACCCGC
TCGCTGGATCGGGCCGAGGTGGACCTGCTGGTCTTGCCGCAGGAATTCTGCACGCCCGATCATCCTGCCG
AAGAGGTCTTCCGCGAACGGCATGTCTGCGTGGTCTGGCGCGACAGTGCGCTGGCGCAAGGCGAGCTGAC
GCTGGAACGCTACATGGCCTCAGGCCATGTGGTGATGGTGCCGCCTGGGGCCAATGCGTCGTCGGTGGAG
GCGTGGATGGCCAGGAAGCTGGGCTTTGCGCGCCGGGTGGAAGTGACCAGCTTCAGCTTCGCTTCTGCGC
TGGCGCTGGTACAGGGGACGGACCGCATCGCCACGGTGCATGCCCGGCTGGCGCAGCTGCTGGCTCCGCA
ATGGCCGGTGGTGATCAAGGAGAGTCCGCTGTCGCTGGGCGAGATGCGGCAGATGATGCAGTGGCATCGC
TACCGCAGCAATGATCCTGGCATCCAGTGGCTGCGTCGGGTGTTTCTGGAGAGTGCGCAGGAGATGGATG
CGGCGCTGCCAGGCATCTGCTGAATCCTAACTCGAGATTGAATTGAATTGAAATCGATAGATCAATTTTT
TTCTTTTCTCTTTCCCCATCCTTTACGCTAAAATAATAGTTTATTTTATTTTTTGAATATTTTTTATTTA
TATACGTATATATAGACTATTATTTATCTTTTAATGATTATTAAGATTTTTATTAAAAAAAAATTCGCTC
CTCTTTTAATGCCTTTATGCAGTTTTTTTTTCCCATTCGATATTTCTATGTGCTGCCAAACCAGATGTCA
ACACAGCTACAACGAAGCTTCGTCTTTTCTTGAAGAAAAGAGGAAGCTCGCTAAATGGGATTCCACTTTC
CGTTCCCTGCCAGCTGATGGAAAAAGGTTAGTGGAACGATGAAGAATAAAAAGAGAGATCCACTGAGGTG
AAATTTCAGCTGACAGCGAGTTTCATGATCGTGATGAACAATGGTAACGAGTTGTGGCTGTTGCCAGGGA
GGGTGGTTCTCACCAAATCGCTACTTGGGTTTGAGATTGGTAAAATTGATTGTTTGGATGGCAATCATCT
ATGGAATGGATATTATATAACAAAGAAGAAATAATGAACTGATTCTCTTCCTCCTTCTTGTCCTTTCTTA
ATTCTGTTGTAATTACCTTCCTTTGTAATTTTTTTTGTAATTATTCTTCTTAATAATCCAAACAAACACA
CATATTACAATAAGATCTATGGTTTCAAAGGGCGAAGAAGACAATATGGCTATTATTAAGGAATTCATGA
GATTCAAGGTCCACATGGAAGGTTCTGTCAACGGTCACGAATTCGAAATTGAAGGTGAAGGTGAAGGTAG
ACCATACGAAGGTACCCAAACCGCTAAGTTGAAGGTCACCAAGGGTGGTCCATTGCCATTCGCTTGGGAT
ATTTTGTCTCCACAATTCATGTACGGTTCTAAGGCTTACGTCAAGCACCCAGCTGATATTCCAGATTACT
TGAAGTTGTCTTTCCCAGAAGGTTTCAAGTGGGAAAGAGTCATGAACTTCGAAGATGGTGGTGTCGTCAC
CGTCACCCAAGATTCTTCTTTGCAAGATGGTGAATTCATTTACAAGGTCAAGTTGAGAGGTACCAACTTC
CCATCTGATGGTCCAGTCATGCAAAAGAAGACCATGGGTTGGGAAGCTTCTTCTGAAAGAATGTACCCAG
AAGATGGTGCTTTGAAGGGTGAAATTAAGCAAAGATTGAAGTTGAAGGATGGTGGTCACTACGATGCTGA
AGTCAAGACCACCTACAAGGCTAAGAAGCCAGTCCAATTGCCAGGTGCTTACAACGTCAACATTAAGTTG
GATATTACCTCTCACAACGAAGATTACACCATTGTCGAACAATACGAAAGAGCTGAAGGTAGACACTCTA
CCGGTGGTATGGATGAATTGTACAAGTAAATCCTAACTCGAGATAAAGCAATCTTGATGAGGATAATGAT
TTTTTTTTGAATATACATAAATACTACCGTTTTTCTGCTAGATTTTGTGATGACGTAAATAAGTACATAT
TACTTTTTAAGCCAAGACAAGATTAAGCATTAACTTTACCCTTTTCTTTCTAAGTTTCAATATTAGTTAT
CACTGTTTAAAAGTTATGGCGAGAACGTCGGCGGTTAAAATATATTACCCTGAACGGCTGAGCAGTTACA
GAGATGTTACGAACCACTAGTGCACTGCAGTACACGGTTTCCTTGAAATTTTTTTGATTCGGTAATCTCC
GAACAGAAGGAAGAACGAAGGAAGGAGCACAGACTTAGATTGGTATATATACGCATATGTAGTGTTGAAG
AAACATGAAATTGCCCAGTATTCTTAACCCAACTGCACAGAACAAAAACGTGCAGGAAACGAAGATAAAT
CATGTCGAAAGCTACATATAAGGAACGTGCTGCTACTCATCCTAGTCCTGTTGCTGCCAAGCTATTTAAT
ATCATGCACGAAAAGCAAACAAACTTGTGTGCTTCATTGGATGTTCGTACCACCAAGGAATTACTGGAGT
TAGTTGAAGCATTAGGTCCCAAAATTTGTTTACTAAAAACACATGTGGATATCTTGACTGATTTTTCCAT
GGAGGGCACAGTTAAGCCGCTAAAGGCATTATCCGCCAAGTACAATTTTTTACTCTTCGAGGACAGAAAA
TTTGCTGACATTGGTAATACAGTCAAATTGCAGTACTCTGCGGGTGTATACAGAATAGCAGAATGGGCAG
ACATTACGAATGCACACGGTGTGGTGGGCCCAGGTATTGTTAGCGGTTTGAAGCAGGCGGCAGAAGAAGT
AACAAAGGAACCTAGAGGCCTTTTGATGTTAGCAGAATTGTCATGCAAGGGCTCCCTATCTACTGGAGAA
TATACTAAGGGTACTGTTGACATTGCGAAGAGCGACAAAGATTTTGTTATCGGCTTTATTGCTCAAAGAG
ACATGGGTGGAAGAGATGAAGGTTACGATTGGTTGATTATGACACCCGGTGTGGGTTTAGATGACAAGGG
AGATGCATTGGGTCAACAGTATAGAACCGTGGATGATGTGGTTTCTACAGGATCTGACATTATTATTGTT
GGAAGAGGACTATTTGCAAAGGGAAGGGATGCTAAGGTAGAGGGTGAACGTTACAGAAAAGCAGGCTGGG
AAGCATATTTGAGAAGATGCGGCCAGCAAAACTAAAAAACTGTATTATAAGTAAATGCATGTATACTAAA
CTCACAAATTAGAGCTTCAATTTAATTATATCAGTTATTACCCGAGTAGAGCACTTGAATCCACTGCCCC
GGGAATCTCGGTCGTAATGATTTCTATAATGACGAAAAAAAAAAAATTGGAAAGAAAAAGCTTCATGGCC
TTTATAAAAAGGAACTATCCAATACCTCGCCAGAACCAAGTAACAGTATTTTACGGGGCACAAATCAAGA
ACAATAAGACAGGACTGTAAAGATGGACGCATTGAACTCCAAAGAACAACAAGAGTTCCAAAAAGTAGTG
GAACAAAAGCAAATGAAGGATTTCATGCGTTTGTACTCTAATCTGGTAGAAAGATGTTTCACAGACTGTG
TCAATGACTTCACAACATCAAAGCTAACCAATAAGGAACAAACATGCATCATGAAGTGCTCAGAAAAGTT
CTTGAAGCATAGCGAACGTGTAGGGCAGCGTTTCCAAGAACAAAACGCTGCCTTGGGACAAGGCTTGGGC
CGATAAGGTGTACTGGCGTATATATATCTAATTATGTATCTCTGGTGTAGCCCATTTTTAGCATGTAAAT
ATAAAGACCGAGCGGCCGCGTGTTACAACCAATTAACCAATTCTGATTAGAAAAACTCATCGAGCATCAA
ATGAAACTGCAATTTATTCATATCAGGATTATCAATACCATATTTTTGAAAAAGCCGTTTCTGTAATGAA
GGAGAAAACTCACCGAGGCAGTTCCATAGGATGGCAAGATCCTGGTATCGGTCTGCGATTCCGACTCGTC
CAACATCAATACAACCTATTAATTTCCCCTCGTCAAAAATAAGGTTATCAAGTGAGAAATCACCATGAGT
GACGACTGAATCCGGTGAGAATGGCAAAAGCTTATGCATTTCTTTCCAGACTTGTTCAACAGGCCAGCCA
TTACGCTCGTCATCAAAATCACTCGCATCAACCAAACCGTTATTCATTCGTGATTGCGCCTGAGCGAGGC
GAAATACGCGATCGCTGTTAAAAGGACAATTACAAACAGGAATCGAATGCAACCGGCGCAGGAACACTGC
CAGCGCATCAACAATATTTTCACCTGAATCAGGATATTCTTCTAATACCTGGAATGCTGTTTTCCCGGGG
ATCGCAGTGGTGAGTAACCATGCATCATCAGGAGTACGGATAAAATGCTTGATGGTCGGAAGAGGCATAA
ATTCCGTCAGCCAGTTTAGTCTGACCATCTCATCTGTAACATCATTGGCAACGCTACCTTTGCCATGTTT
CAGAAACAACTCTGGCGCATCGGGCTTCCCATACAATCGATAGATTGTCGCACCTGATTGCCCGACATTA
TCGCGAGCCCATTTATACCCATATAAATCAGCATCCATGTTGGAATTTAATCGCGGCCTGGAGCAAGACG
TTTCCCGTTGAATATGGCTCATAACACCCCTTGTATTACTGTTTATGTAAGCAGACAGTTTTATTGTTCA
TGATGATATATTTTTATCTTGTGCAATGTAACATCAGAGATTTTGAGACACAACGTGGCTTTGTTGAATA
AATCGAACTTTTGCTGAGTTGAAGGATCAGTCATGACCAAAATCCCTTAACGTGAGTTTTCGTTCCACTG
AGCGTCAGACCCCGTAGAAAAGATCAAAGGATCTTCTTGAGATCCTTTTTTTCTGCGCGTAATCTGCTGC
TTGCAAACAAAAAAACCACCGCTACCAGCGGTGGTTTGTTTGCCGGATCAAGAGCTACCAACTCTTTTTC
CGAAGGTAACTGGCTTCAGCAGAGCGCAGATACCAAATACTGTTCTTCTAGTGTAGCCGTAGTTAGGCCA
CCACTTCAAGAACTCTGTAGCACCGCCTACATACCTCGCTCTGCTAATCCTGTTACCAGTGGCTGCTGCC
AGTGGCGATAAGTCGTGTCTTACCGGGTTGGACTCAAGACGATAGTTACCGGATAAGGCGCAGCGGTCGG
GCTGAACGGGGGGTTCGTGCACACAGCCCAGCTTGGAGCGAACGACCTACACCGAACTGAGATACCTACA
GCGTGAGCTATGAGAAAGCGCCACGCTTCCCGAAGGGAGAAAGGCGGACAGGTATCCGGTAAGCGGCAGG
GTCGGAACAGGAGAGCGCACGAGGGAGCTTCCAGGGGGAAACGCCTGGTATCTTTATAGTCCTGTCGGGT
TTCGCCACCTCTGACTTGAGCGTCGATTTTTGTGATGCTCGTCAGGGGGGCGGAGCCTATGGAAAAACGC
CAGCAACGCGGCCTTTTTACGGTTCCTGGCCTTTTGCTGGCCTTTTGCTCACATGTTCTTTCCTGCGTTA
TCCCCTGATTCTGTGGATAACCGTGCGGCCGCCAATGCTAAATTCGAGTGAAACACAGGAAGATCAGAAA
ATCCTCATTTCATCCATATTAACAATAATTTCAAATGTTTATTTGCATTATTTGAAACTAGGCAAGACAA
GCAACGAAACGTTTTTGAAAATTTTGAGTATTTTCAATAAATTTGTAGAGGACTCAGATATTGAAAAAAA
GCTACAGCAATTAATACTTGATAAGAAGAGTATTGAGAAGGGCAACGGTTCATCATCTCATGGATCTGCA
CATGAACAAACACCAGAGTCAAACGACGTTGAAATTGAGGCTACTGCGCCAATTGATGACAATACAGACG
ATGATAACAAACCGAAGTTATCTGATGTAGAAAAGGATTAAAGATGCTAAGAGATAGTGATGATATTTCA
TAAATAATGTAATTCTATATATGTTAATTACCTTTTTTGCGAGGCATATTTATGGTGAAGGATAAGTTTT
GACCATCAAAGAAGGTTAATGTGGCTGTGGTTTCAGGGTCCATAAAGCCCACATGGATAACATTACCCCT
GAATTCGCATCTAGACTGAACTGGCCGATAATTGCAGACGAACGGTGTTGTTATCCGATACAACCGGATA
TTTTTCTTTTAATGAGTCTAAACCGTGATAGCTTCAGGTTAATACAATCAAAAAAAGCTCAAATATTCTT
TTAATGCCGCGTTCACAGATTCCAATTGAATACAACTAGGTAGTTCATTATATGAAGCCTTTGCTACTAT
TTTTCACTATAGTCTGCCTTCACCTTAATGCAGACATCCACATATTTTAATCACTTTAAAATAAAAAGGA
AGATATATTAGAAGCTATGATCCAATCTGTAAGCCAGATTAAAATTCACGAACTCTTCTTTCATTTGAAT
TGAATGCTTTGAGTTGGGGTAGATTATCGCAAATTACTCATCACATTTATTGACTACGAACTTGCTGATG
TCCTTTTTTTATTTATATTTTTCTTCAGTGAAGCGATTTTTTTTTTACACAGACCAAGACGGAAAAAAGT
AGCTAAGGAAGAAAACAAAATCATGAAAAAAATGTGAAGTGATCATGCACATCGCATCAACTTAAACATT
GGCTTAGAGATATATAGAGTTAGAGTTTACGGCAACCTTTAAGCACCAATACCTTTTGGCATAGTCTAAA
GACCTGGTTCTTAATTTTAAACAAATTTAACTAAAGATTTCCCTATCAAAGAAGTAACGAGTTGACAGAT
TTTCTCAAAATAAATCGATACTGCATTTCTAGGCATATCCAGCGAGATCTATGCCAAAGAAGAAGAGAAA
GGTT
